Addgene plasmid #50722: p413GPD-hTPI Lys13Arg
Purpose: expression of the human TPI Lys13Arg allele in yeast
Depositing lab: Markus Ralser. Depositing organization: University of Cambridge. Publication: Inhibition of triosephosphate isomerase by phosphoenolpyruvate in the feedback-regulation of glycolysis. Gruning NM, Du D, Keller MA, Luisi BF, Ralser M. Open Biol. 2014 Mar 5;4(3):130232. doi: 10.1098/rsob.130232. PubMed 24598263.
Backbone
  Vector backbone: p413GPD
  Backbone size w/o insert (bp): 5805
  Total vector size (bp): 6555
  Vector type: Yeast Expression
  Selectable markers: HIS3
Growth in bacteria
  Bacterial resistance: Ampicillin, 100 μg/mL
  Growth temperature: 37°C
  Growth strain: DH5alpha
  Copy number: Low Copy
Gene/Insert
  Gene/Insert name: Triosephosphate isomerase 1 (alt name: TPI1)
  Species: H. sapiens (human)
  Insert size (bp): 750
  Mutation: changed Lysine 13 to Argenine
  GenBank ID: NM_000365.5
  Entrez Gene: TPI1 (a.k.a. HEL-S-49, TIM, TPI, TPID)
  Promoter: GPD
  Cloning method: Restriction Enzyme; 5′ cloning site BamHI (not destroyed); 3′ cloning site XhoI (not destroyed)
  Sequencing primers: 5′ GPD fw (ctacttgactaataagtata); 3′ CYC Ter
Terms and licenses: Academic/Nonprofit Terms; Industry Terms: Not Available to Industry
How to cite: p413GPD-hTPI Lys13Arg was a gift from Markus Ralser (Addgene plasmid # 50722 ; http://n2t.net/addgene:50722 ; RRID:Addgene_50722)
