[The description below was written by a language model from this plasmid's Addgene catalogue record and pLannotate feature annotations shown in this document.]
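Description:
p413GPD-hTPI Lys13Arg is a yeast expression plasmid built on the p413GPD backbone, a centromeric E. coli–S. cerevisiae shuttle vector of about 6.6 kb in total. In yeast it is maintained through a CEN6/ARS element, which keeps it as a stably segregating, low-copy episome, and it is selected by complementation of histidine auxotrophy through the HIS3 marker driven by its own promoter. In bacteria it replicates from a ColE1/pUC-type origin and confers ampicillin resistance through the bla gene. The feature table describes the bacterial origin as high-copy, whereas the catalogue entry lists the plasmid as low copy. An f1 origin, flanking T3 and T7 promoters, lac regulatory elements and a lacZα fragment are remnants of the pBluescript-derived framework, and the short lacI, rop, bom and MRM1 fragments that were annotated appear to be backbone or marker-flanking remnants rather than functional parts.

The payload is the roughly 750 bp human triosephosphate isomerase coding sequence (TPI1), carrying a substitution of lysine 13 to arginine. It was cloned between BamHI and XhoI sites, both retained, and no epitope tag or reporter is annotated. The insert sits between the strong constitutive S. cerevisiae GPD (TDH3/GAP) promoter and the CYC1 transcription terminator, so the mutant human enzyme is expressed continuously from a single-copy-like plasmid. The stated purpose is expression of this TPI allele in yeast. The associated work concerns inhibition of triosephosphate isomerase by phosphoenolpyruvate in the feedback regulation of glycolysis, so the construct fits studies of how this variant behaves in that pathway, although the record does not describe the functional effect of the mutation or the yeast strains used.
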