Features (pLannotate 1.2.2; 22 found; start..end, strand, type, name):
     70..573     -  misc_feature   CEN/ARS: S. cerevisiae CEN6 centromere fused to an autonomously replicating sequence
    610..714     +  promoter       AmpR promoter: bla
    715..1575    +  CDS            AmpR: β-lactamase; bla; confers resistance to ampicillin, carbenicillin, and related antibiotics
   1746..2334    +  rep_origin     ori: high-copy-number ColE1/pMB1/pBR322/pUC origin of replication
   2517..2609    +  CDS            lacI (fragment): lac repressor; lacI; The lac repressor binds to the lac operator to inhibit transcription in E. coli. This inhibition can be relieved by adding lactose or isopropyl-β-D-thiogalactopyranoside (IPTG).
   2622..2643    +  protein_bind   CAP binding site: CAP binding activates transcription in the presence of cAMP. E. coli catabolite activator protein
   2658..2688    +  promoter       lac promoter: promoter for the E. coli lac operon
   2696..2712    +  protein_bind   lac operator: The lac repressor binds to the lac operator to inhibit transcription in E. coli. This inhibition can be relieved by adding lactose or isopropyl-β-D-thiogalactopyranoside (IPTG). lac repressor encoded by lacI
   2757..2775    +  promoter       T3 promoter: promoter for bacteriophage T3 RNA polymerase
   2800..3443    +  promoter       GAP promoter: S. cerevisiae TDH3; promoter for glyceraldehyde-3-phosphate dehydrogenase
   3449..3466    +  misc_feature   MCS (fragment): pBluescript multiple cloning site
   3467..4213    +  CDS            TPI1: TPIS_HUMAN - Also known as TPI. Experimental evidence at protein level: Swiss-Prot protein existence level 1. It is also responsible for the non-negligible production of methylglyoxal a reactive cytotoxic side-product that modifies and can alter proteins, DNA and lipids. From Homo sapiens (Human).
   4223..4470    +  terminator     CYC1 terminator: S. cerevisiae CYC1; transcription terminator for CYC1
   4489..4507    -  promoter       T7 promoter: promoter for bacteriophage T7 RNA polymerase
   4515..4670    +  CDS            lacZα (fragment): LacZα fragment of β-galactosidase; lacZ fragment
   4678..5133    +  rep_origin     f1 ori (sequence partly withheld): f1 bacteriophage origin of replication; arrow indicates direction of (+) strand synthesis
   5134..5185    -  misc_feature   bom (fragment): basis of mobility region from pBR322
   5393..6052    -  CDS            HIS3: imidazoleglycerol-phosphate dehydratase, required for histidine biosynthesis; S. cerevisiae HIS3; yeast auxotrophic marker
   6053..6239    -  promoter       HIS3 promoter: S. cerevisiae HIS3
   6289..6369    +  CDS            MRM1 (fragment): MRM1_YEAST - Also known as PET56 From Saccharomyces cerevisiae (strain ATCC 204508 / S288c) (Baker's yeast).
   6370..6419    -  misc_feature   bom (fragment): basis of mobility region from pBR322
   6521..1       -  CDS            rop (fragment) (across the origin): Rop protein, which maintains plasmids at low copy number; rop
>Addgene plasmid #50722 | p413GPD-hTPI Lys13Arg | depositor full sequence | sequence record 76067 | p413GPD-hTPI Lys13Arg sequence 6555 bps
GACGAAAGGGCCTCGTGATACGCCTATTTTTATAGGTTAATGTCATGATAATAATGGTTTCTTAGGACGG
ATCGCTTGCCTGTAACTTACACGCGCCTCGTATCTTTTAATGATGGAATAATTTGGGAATTTACTCTGTG
TTTATTTATTTTTATGTTTTGTATTTGGATTTTAGAAAGTAAATAAAGAAGGTAGAAGAGTTACGGAATG
AAGAAAAAAAAATAAACAAAGGTTTAAAAAATTTCAACAAAAAGCGTACTTTACATATATATTTATTAGA
CAAGAAAAGCAGATTAAATAGATATACATTCGATTAACGATAAGTAAAATGTAAAATCACAGGATTTTCG
TGTGTGGTCTTCTACACAGACAAGATGAAACAATTCGGCATTAATACCTGAGAGCAGGAAGAGCAAGATA
AAAGGTAGTATTTGTTGGCGATCCCCCTAGAGTCTTTTACATCTTCGGAAAACAAAAACTATTTTTTCTT
TAATTTCTTTTTTTACTTTCTATTTTTAATTTATATATTTATATTAAAAAATTTAAATTATAATTATTTT
TATAGCACGTGATGAAAAGGACCCAGGTGGCACTTTTCGGGGAAATGTGCGCGGAACCCCTATTTGTTTA
TTTTTCTAAATACATTCAAATATGTATCCGCTCATGAGACAATAACCCTGATAAATGCTTCAATAATATT
GAAAAAGGAAGAGTATGAGTATTCAACATTTCCGTGTCGCCCTTATTCCCTTTTTTGCGGCATTTTGCCT
TCCTGTTTTTGCTCACCCAGAAACGCTGGTGAAAGTAAAAGATGCTGAAGATCAGTTGGGTGCACGAGTG
GGTTACATCGAACTGGATCTCAACAGCGGTAAGATCCTTGAGAGTTTTCGCCCCGAAGAACGTTTTCCAA
TGATGAGCACTTTTAAAGTTCTGCTATGTGGCGCGGTATTATCCCGTATTGACGCCGGGCAAGAGCAACT
CGGTCGCCGCATACACTATTCTCAGAATGACTTGGTTGAGTACTCACCAGTCACAGAAAAGCATCTTACG
GATGGCATGACAGTAAGAGAATTATGCAGTGCTGCCATAACCATGAGTGATAACACTGCGGCCAACTTAC
TTCTGACAACGATCGGAGGACCGAAGGAGCTAACCGCTTTTTTGCACAACATGGGGGATCATGTAACTCG
CCTTGATCGTTGGGAACCGGAGCTGAATGAAGCCATACCAAACGACGAGCGTGACACCACGATGCCTGTA
GCAATGGCAACAACGTTGCGCAAACTATTAACTGGCGAACTACTTACTCTAGCTTCCCGGCAACAATTAA
TAGACTGGATGGAGGCGGATAAAGTTGCAGGACCACTTCTGCGCTCGGCCCTTCCGGCTGGCTGGTTTAT
TGCTGATAAATCTGGAGCCGGTGAGCGTGGGTCTCGCGGTATCATTGCAGCACTGGGGCCAGATGGTAAG
CCCTCCCGTATCGTAGTTATCTACACGACGGGGAGTCAGGCAACTATGGATGAACGAAATAGACAGATCG
CTGAGATAGGTGCCTCACTGATTAAGCATTGGTAACTGTCAGACCAAGTTTACTCATATATACTTTAGAT
TGATTTAAAACTTCATTTTTAATTTAAAAGGATCTAGGTGAAGATCCTTTTTGATAATCTCATGACCAAA
ATCCCTTAACGTGAGTTTTCGTTCCACTGAGCGTCAGACCCCGTAGAAAAGATCAAAGGATCTTCTTGAG
ATCCTTTTTTTCTGCGCGTAATCTGCTGCTTGCAAACAAAAAAACCACCGCTACCAGCGGTGGTTTGTTT
GCCGGATCAAGAGCTACCAACTCTTTTTCCGAAGGTAACTGGCTTCAGCAGAGCGCAGATACCAAATACT
GTCCTTCTAGTGTAGCCGTAGTTAGGCCACCACTTCAAGAACTCTGTAGCACCGCCTACATACCTCGCTC
TGCTAATCCTGTTACCAGTGGCTGCTGCCAGTGGCGATAAGTCGTGTCTTACCGGGTTGGACTCAAGACG
ATAGTTACCGGATAAGGCGCAGCGGTCGGGCTGAACGGGGGGTTCGTGCACACAGCCCAGCTTGGAGCGA
ACGACCTACACCGAACTGAGATACCTACAGCGTGAGCTATGAGAAAGCGCCACGCTTCCCGAAGGGAGAA
AGGCGGACAGGTATCCGGTAAGCGGCAGGGTCGGAACAGGAGAGCGCACGAGGGAGCTTCCAGGGGGAAA
CGCCTGGTATCTTTATAGTCCTGTCGGGTTTCGCCACCTCTGACTTGAGCGTCGATTTTTGTGATGCTCG
TCAGGGGGGCGGAGCCTATGGAAAAACGCCAGCAACGCGGCCTTTTTACGGTTCCTGGCCTTTTGCTGGC
CTTTTGCTCACATGTTCTTTCCTGCGTTATCCCCTGATTCTGTGGATAACCGTATTACCGCCTTTGAGTG
AGCTGATACCGCTCGCCGCAGCCGAACGACCGAGCGCAGCGAGTCAGTGAGCGAGGAAGCGGAAGAGCGC
CCAATACGCAAACCGCCTCTCCCCGCGCGTTGGCCGATTCATTAATGCAGCTGGCACGACAGGTTTCCCG
ACTGGAAAGCGGGCAGTGAGCGCAACGCAATTAATGTGAGTTACCTCACTCATTAGGCACCCCAGGCTTT
ACACTTTATGCTTCCGGCTCCTATGTTGTGTGGAATTGTGAGCGGATAACAATTTCACACAGGAAACAGC
TATGACCATGATTACGCCAAGCGCGCAATTAACCCTCACTAAAGGGAACAAAAGCTGGAGCTCAGTTTAT
CATTATCAATACTCGCCATTTCAAAGAATACGTAAATAATTAATAGTAGTGATTTTCCTAACTTTATTTA
GTCAAAAAATTAGCCTTTTAATTCTGCTGTAACCCGTACATGCCCAAAATAGGGGGCGGGTTACACAGAA
TATATAACATCGTAGGTGTCTGGGTGAACAGTTTATTCCTGGCATCCACTAAATATAATGGAGCCCGCTT
TTTAAGCTGGCATCCAGAAAAAAAAAGAATCCCAGCACCAAAATATTGTTTTCTTCACCAACCATCAGTT
CATAGGTCCATTCTCTTAGCGCAACTACAGAGAACAGGGGCACAAACAGGCAAAAAACGGGCACAACCTC
AATGGAGTGATGCAACCTGCCTGGAGTAAATGATGACACAAGGCAATTGACCCACGCATGTATCTATCTC
ATTTTCTTACACCTTCTATTACCTTCTGCTCTCTCTGATTTGGAAAAAGCTGAAAAAAAAGGTTGAAACC
AGTTCCCTGAAATTATTCCCCTACTTGACTAATAAGTATATAAAGACGGTAGGTATTGATTGTAATTCTG
TAAATCTATTTCTTAAACTTCTTAAATTCTACTTTTATAGTTAGTCTTTTTTTTAGTTTTAAAACACCAG
AACTTAGTTTCGACGGATTCTAGAACTAGTGGATCCATGGCGCCCTCCAGGAAGTTCTTCGTTGGGGGAA
ACTGGAGGATGAACGGGCGGAAGCAGAGTCTGGGGGAGCTCATCGGCACTCTGAACGCGGCCAAGGTGCC
GGCCGACACCGAGGTGGTTTGTGCTCCCCCTACTGCCTATATCGACTTCGCCCGGCAGAAGCTAGATCCC
AAGATTGCTGTGGCTGCGCAGAACTGCTACAAAGTGACTAATGGGGCTTTTACTGGGGAGATCAGCCCTG
GCATGATCAAAGACTGCGGAGCCACGTGGGTGGTCCTGGGGCACTCAGAGAGAAGGCATGTCTTTGGGGA
GTCAGATGAGCTGATTGGGCAGAAAGTGGCCCATGCTCTGGCAGAGGGACTCGGAGTAATCGCCTGCATT
GGGGAGAAGCTAGATGAAAGGGAAGCTGGCATCACTGAGAAGGTTGTTTTCGAGCAGACAAAGGTCATCG
CAGATAACGTGAAGGACTGGAGCAAGGTCGTCCTGGCCTATGAGCCTGTGTGGGCCATTGGTACTGGCAA
GACTGCAACACCCCAACAGGCCCAGGAAGTACACGAGAAGCTCCGAGGATGGCTGAAGTCCAACGTCTCT
GATGCGGTGGCTCAGAGCACCCGTATCATTTATGGAGGCTCTGTGACTGGGGCAACCTGCAAGGAGCTGG
CCAGCCAGCCTGATGTGGATGGCTTCCTTGTGGGTGGTGCTTCCCTCAAGCCCGAATTCGTGGACATCAT
CAATGCCAAACAATGACTCGAGTCATGTAATTAGTTATGTCACGCTTACATTCACGCCCTCCCCCCACAT
CCGCTCTAACCGAAAAGGAAGGAGTTAGACAACCTGAAGTCTAGGTCCCTATTTATTTTTTTATAGTTAT
GTTAGTATTAAGAACGTTATTTATATTTCAAATTTTTCTTTTTTTTCTGTACAGACGCGTGTACGCATGT
AACATTATACTGAAAACCTTGCTTGAGAAGGTTTTGGGACGCTCGAAGGCTTTAATTTGCGGCCGGTACC
CAATTCGCCCTATAGTGAGTCGTATTACGCGCGCTCACTGGCCGTCGTTTTACAACGTCGTGACTGGGAA
AACCCTGGCGTTACCCAACTTAATCGCCTTGCAGCACATCCCCCTTTCGCCAGCTGGCGTAATAGCGAAG
AGGCCCGCACCGATCGCCCTTCCCAACAGTTGCGCAGCCTGAATGGCGAATGGCGCG
[124 nt withheld, positions 4678-4801]
C
[91 nt withheld, positions 4803-4893]
A
[49 nt withheld, positions 4895-4943]
CCTTTGACGTTGGAGTCCACGTTCTTT
[37 nt withheld, positions 4971-5007]
ACCCTATCTCGGTCTATTCTTTTGATTTATAAGGGATTTTGCCGATTTCGGCCTATTGGTTAAAAAATGA
GCTGATTTAACAAAAATTTAACGCGAATTTTAACAAAATATTAACGTTTACAATTTCCTGATGCGGTATT
TTCTCCTTACGCATCTGTGCGGTATTTCACACCGCATAGATCCGTCGAGTTCAAGAGAAAAAAAAAGAAA
AAGCAAAAAGAAAAAAGGAAAGCGCGCCTCGTTCAGAATGACACGTATAGAATGATGCATTACCTTGTCA
TCTTCAGTATCATACTGTTCGTATACATACTTACTGACATTCATAGGTATACATATATACACATGTATAT
ATATCGTATGCTGCAGCTTTAAATAATCGGTGTCACTACATAAGAACACCTTTGGTGGAGGGAACATCGT
TGGTACCATTGGGCGAGGTGGCTTCTCTTATGGCAACCGCAAGAGCCTTGAACGCACTCTCACTACGGTG
ATGATCATTCTTGCCTCGCAGACAATCAACGTGGAGGGTAATTCTGCTAGCCTCTGCAAAGCTTTCAAGA
AAATGCGGGATCATCTCGCAAGAGAGATCTCCTACTTTCTCCCTTTGCAAACCAAGTTCGACAACTGCGT
ACGGCCTGTTCGAAAGATCTACCACCGCTCTGGAAAGTGCCTCATCCAAAGGCGCAAATCCTGATCCAAA
CCTTTTTACTCCACGCGCCAGTAGGGCCTCTTTAAAAGCTTGACCGAGAGCAATCCCGCAGTCTTCAGTG
GTGTGATGGTCGTCTATGTGTAAGTCACCAATGCACTCAACGATTAGCGACCAGCCGGAATGCTTGGCCA
GAGCATGTATCATATGGTCCAGAAACCCTATACCTGTGTGGACGTTAATCACTTGCGATTGTGTGGCCTG
TTCTGCTACTGCTTCTGCCTCTTTTTCTGGGAAGATCGAGTGCTCTATCGCTAGGGGACCACCCTTTAAA
GAGATCGCAATCTGAATCTTGGTTTCATTTGTAATACGCTTTACTAGGGCTTTCTGCTCTGTCATCTTTG
CCTTCGTTTATCTTGCCTGCTCATTTTTTAGTATATTCTTCGAAGAAATCACATTACTTTATATAATGTA
TAATTCATTATGTGATAATGCCAATCGCTAAGAAAAAAAAAGAGTCATCCGCTAGGGGAAAAAAAAAAAT
GAAAATCATTACCGAGGCATAAAAAAATATAGAGTGTACTAGAGGAGGCCAAGAGTAATAGAAAAAGAAA
ATTGCGGGAAAGGACTGTGTTATGACTTCCCTGACTAATGCCGTGTTCAAACGATACCTGGCAGTGACTC
CTAGCGCTCACCAAGCTCTTAAAACGGGAATTTATGGTGCACTCTCAGTACAATCTGCTCTGATGCCGCA
TAGTTAAGCCAGCCCCGACACCCGCCAACACGCGCTGACGCGCCCTGACGGGCTTGTCTGCTCCCGGCAT
CCGCTTACAGACAAGCTGTGACCGTCTCCGGGAGCTGCATGTGTCAGAGGTTTTCACCGTCATCACCGAA
ACGCGCGA
