>Addgene plasmid #50722 | p413GPD-hTPI Lys13Arg | addgene partial sequence | sequence record 79826 | M13-rev 5'-CAGGAAACAGCTATGACC-3'
CTAAAGGGAACAAAAGCTGGAGCTCAGTTTATCATTATCAATACTCGCCATTTCAAAGAATACGTAAATA
ATTAATAGTAGTGATTTTCCTAACTTTATTTAGTCAAAAAATTAGCCTTTTAATTCTGCTGTAACCCGTA
CATGCCCAAAATAGGGGGCGGGTTACACAGAATATATAACATCGTAGGTGTCTGGGTGAACAGTTTATTC
CTGGCATCCACTAAATATAATGGAGCCCGCTTTTTAAGCTGGCATCCAGAAAAAAAAAGAATCCCAGCAC
CAAAATATTGTTTTCTTCACCAACCATCAGTTCATAGGTCCATTCTCTTAGCGCAACTACAGAGAACAGG
GGCACAAACAGGCAAAAAACGGGCACAACCTCAATGGAGTGATGCAACCTGCCTGGAGTAAATGATGACA
CAAGGCAATTGACCCACGCATGTATCTATCTCATTTTCTTACACCTTCTATTACCTTCTGCTCTCTCTGA
TTTGGAAAAAGCTGAAAAAAAAGGTTGAAACCAGTTCCCTGAAATTATTCCCCTACTTGACTAATAAGTA
TATAAAGACGGTAGGTATTGATTGTAATTCTGTAAATCTATTTCTTAAACTTCTTAAATTCTACTTTTAT
AGTTAGTCTTTTTTTTAGTTTTAAAACACCAGAACTTAGTTTCGACGGATTCTAGAACTAGTGGATCCAT
GGCGCCCTCCAGGAAGTTCTTCGTTGGGGGAAACTGGAGGATGAACGGGCGGAAGCAGAGTCTGGGGGAG
CTCATCGGCACTCTGAACGCGGCCAA
