>Addgene plasmid #50722 | p413GPD-hTPI Lys13Arg | addgene partial sequence | sequence record 79827 | CYC1 5'-GCGTGAATGTAAGCGTGAC-3'
GTTTGGCATTGATGATGTCCACGAATTCGGGCTTGAGGGAAGCACCACCCACAAGGAAGCCATCCACATC
AGGCTGGCTGGCCAGCTCCTTGCAGGTTGCCCCAGTCACAGAGCCTCCATAAATGATACGGGTGCTCTGA
GCCACCGCATCAGAGACGTTGGACTTCAGCCATCCTCGGAGCTTCTCGTGTACTTCCTGGGCCTGTTGGG
GTGTTGCAGTCTTGCCAGTACCAATGGCCCACACAGGCTCATAGGCCAGGACGACCTTGCTCCAGTCCTT
CACGTTATCTGCGATGACCTTTGTCTGCTCGAAAACAACCTTCTCAGTGATGCCAGCTTCCCTTTCATCT
AGCTTCTCCCCAATGCAGGCGATTACTCCGAGTCCCTCTGCCAGAGCATGGGCCACTTTCTGCCCAATCA
GCTCATCTGACTCCCCAAAGACATGCCTTCTCTCTGAGTGCCCCAGGACCACCCACGTGGCTCCGCAGTC
TTTGATCATGCCAGGGCTGATCTCCCCAGTAAAAGCCCCATTAGTCACTTTGTAGCAGTTCTGCGCAGCC
ACAGCAATCTTGGGATCTAGCTTCTGCCGGGCGAAGTCGATATAGGCAGTAGGGGGAGCACAAACCACCT
CGGTGTCGGCCGGTACCTTGGCCGCGTTCAGAGTGCCGATGAGCTCCCCCAGACTCTGCTTCCGCCCGTT
CATCCTCCAGTTTCCCCCAACGAAGAACTTCCTGGAGGGCGCCATGGATCCACTAGTTCTAGAATCCGTC
GAAACTAAGTTCTGGTGTTTTAAAACTAAAAAAAAGACTAACTATAAAAGTAGAATTTAAGAAGTTTAAG
AAATAGATTTACAGAATTACAATCAATACCTACCGTCTTTATATACTTATTAGTCAAGTA
